Addgene plasmid #68880: pMM555
Purpose: NanoLuc expressed constiutively from PcfxA, pNBU2 backbone, AmpR
Depositing lab: Timothy Lu & Christopher Voigt. Depositing organization: Massachusetts Institute of Technology. Publication: Programming a Human Commensal Bacterium, Bacteroides thetaiotaomicron, to Sense and Respond to Stimuli in the Murine Gut Microbiota. Mimee M, Tucker AC, Voigt CA, Lu TK. Cell Syst. 2015 Jul 29;1(1):62-71. doi: 10.1016/j.cels.2015.06.001. PubMed 26918244.
Backbone
  Vector backbone: pNBU2
  Total vector size (bp): 5573
  Vector type: Bacterial Expression
  Selectable markers: Erythromycin in Bacteroides
Growth in bacteria
  Bacterial resistance: Ampicillin, 100 μg/mL
  Growth temperature: 37°C
  Growth strain: Pir1
  Copy number: Low Copy
Gene/Insert
  Gene/Insert name: NanoLuc
  Insert size (bp): 516
Terms and licenses: Academic/Nonprofit Terms; Industry Terms: Not Available to Industry
How to cite: pMM555 was a gift from Timothy Lu & Christopher Voigt (Addgene plasmid # 68880 ; http://n2t.net/addgene:68880 ; RRID:Addgene_68880)
