[The description below was written by a language model from this plasmid's Addgene catalogue record, the feature table of its GenBank file and pLannotate feature annotations shown in this document.]
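Description:
pMM555 is a bacterial expression plasmid of about 5.6 kb built on the pNBU2 backbone. It is designed to be maintained in E. coli and transferred into Bacteroides, and the associated publication concerns engineering the human gut commensal Bacteroides thetaiotaomicron. In E. coli it replicates from the R6K γ origin, which works only when the host supplies the pi initiator protein. This explains the use of a pir-type strain and the low copy number. Selection in E. coli is by ampicillin through the β-lactamase gene. An incP origin of transfer, flanked by a fragment of traJ, allows the plasmid to be mobilised by conjugation from a suitable donor strain into the recipient. In Bacteroides, selection is by erythromycin, which matches the annotated erm-family rRNA methylase coding sequence that reduces macrolide binding to the ribosome. pNBU2-type vectors are generally used as integrating vectors in Bacteroides, since the R6K origin does not function there. However, the automated feature table does not annotate an integrase or attachment site, leaving a large stretch of the backbone uncharacterised.

The payload is NanoLuc, a 516 bp engineered luciferase derived from the catalytic subunit of the Oplophorus gracilirostris (deep-sea shrimp) luciferase. It is detected in the feature table as a coding sequence spanning the numbering origin of the circular map. According to the catalogue entry it is expressed constitutively from the PcfxA promoter, although that promoter is not annotated in the feature table. The separate 811 bp GenBank record covers only part of the plasmid and carries no features. The construct serves as a constitutive luminescent reporter, useful for measuring promoter strength or as a reference for gene expression in Bacteroides.
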