Features (pLannotate 1.2.2; 7 found; start..end, strand, type, name):
   2551..3279    -  CDS            ermC': ERM_BACIU - Experimental evidence at protein level: Swiss-Prot protein existence level 1. This protein produces a dimethylation of the adenine residue at position 2085 in 23S rRNA, resulting in reduced affinity between ribosomes and macrolide-lincosamide-streptogramin B antibiotics. From Bacillus subtilis.
   3750..3766    +  promoter       AmpR promoter (fragment): bla
   3767..4627    +  CDS            AmpR: β-lactamase; bla; confers resistance to ampicillin, carbenicillin, and related antibiotics
   4680..4725    -  CDS            traJ (fragment): oriT-recognizing protein; traJ
   4758..4867    -  oriT           oriT: incP origin of transfer
   5038..5426    +  rep_origin     R6K γ ori: γ replication origin from E. coli plasmid R6K; requires the R6K initiator protein pi for replication
   5570..513     +  CDS            LUCI_OPLGR (fragment) (across the origin): Experimental evidence at protein level: Swiss-Prot protein existence level 1. Catalytic subunit of oplophorus-luciferin 2-monooxygenase. Oxidoreductase that converts coelenterazine (the oplophorus luciferin) to coelenteramide under emission of blue light with a maximum at 454 nm. Is also active with bisdeoxycoelenterazine. From Oplophorus gracilirostris (Luminous shrimp).
>Addgene plasmid #68880 | pMM555 | depositor full sequence | sequence record 126296 | pMM555 sequence 5572 bps
ATGGTTTTTACTCTGGAAGATTTTGTTGGCGATTGGCGTCAGACCGCGGGTTATAATTTGGATCAAGTCC
TGGAACAGGGTGGCGTAAGCTCTCTGTTCCAGAACCTGGGTGTGAGCGTGACGCCGATTCAGCGCATCGT
TCTGTCCGGCGAGAACGGTCTGAAAATTGATATTCATGTGATCATCCCGTACGAAGGCCTGAGCGGTGAC
CAAATGGGTCAAATCGAGAAAATCTTTAAAGTCGTCTACCCAGTTGACGATCACCACTTCAAGGTTATCT
TGCATTACGGTACGCTGGTGATTGATGGTGTGACCCCGAATATGATTGACTATTTCGGCCGTCCGTATGA
AGGCATTGCCGTTTTTGACGGTAAAAAGATCACCGTCACCGGTACCCTGTGGAATGGCAATAAGATTATT
GACGAGCGTCTGATTAACCCGGACGGCAGCCTGCTGTTCCGCGTGACCATCAACGGTGTCACGGGTTGGC
GTCTGTGCGAGCGCATCCTGGCATAATGAACTGCACTTGCTTTGATAATTAATGATAAACAATCTAAAAG
CACTCTAATCGTTATCGGAGTGCTTTTAGATTACTAATCAAATTGCTTCTACTAATTGCCTATCTTCCAG
TGATGGAACAGCATTTGTGCATTGGCTGCAACAATCAGCCTTACTTGTGCCTGTTCTATTTCCGAACCGA
CCGCTTGTATGAATCCATCAAAATTCGTTTTCTCTATGTTGGATTCCTTGTTGCTCATATTGTGATGATA
ATTTCTACAAATATAGTCATTGGTAACTATCTATGAAACTGTTTGATACTTTTATAGTTGATTAAACTTG
TTCATGGCATTTGCCTTAATATCATCCGCTATGTCAATGTAGGGTTTCATAGCTTTGTAGTCGCTGTGTC
CCGTCCATTTCATGACCACCTGTGCCGGGATTCCGAGAGCCAGCGCATTGCAGATGAATGTCCTTCTTCC
TGCATGGGTACTGAGCAAAGCGTATTTGGGTGTGACTTCATCAATACGTTCATTTCCCTTGTAGTAGGTT
TCCCGTACAGGCTCGTTGATTTCTGCCAGTTCGCCCAGCTCTTTCAGGTAATCGTTCATCTTCTGGTTGC
TGATGACGGGCAGAGCCATGTAATTCTCGAAATGGATGTCCTTGTATTTGTCCAGTATGGCTTTGCTGTA
TTTGTTCAGTTCAATCGTCAGGCTGTCGGCAGTCTTGACTGTGGTTATTTCGATGTGGTCGGACTTCACA
TCGCTTCTTTTCAGATTGCGAACATCCGAATACCGCAAACTCGTAAAGCAGCAGAACAGGAAAACATCAC
GCACACGTTCCAGGTATTGCTTATCCTTGGGTATCTGGTAGTCTTTCAGCTTGTTCAGTTCATCCCAAGT
CAGGAAGATTACTTTTTTCGAGGTGGTTTTCAGTTTCGGTTTGAACGTATCGTATGCAATGTTCTGATGA
TGTCCTTTCTTGAAGCTCCAGCGCAGGAACCATTTGAGGAATCCCATTTGCTTGCCGATGGTGCTGTTTC
TCATATCCTTGGTGTCACGCAGGAAGTTGACGTATTCGTTCAATCCAAACTCGTTGAAATAGTTGAACGT
TGCATCCTCCTTGAACTCTTTGAGGTGGTTCCTCACTGCTGCAAATTTTTCATAGGTGGATGCCGTCCAG
TTATTCTGGTTACCGCACTCTTTTACAAACTCATCGAACACCTCCCAAAAGCTGACAGGGGCTTCTTCCG
GCTGTTCTTCGCTGGTGTCTTTCATTCTCATGTTGAAAGCTTCCTTCAACTGTTGGGTCGTTGGCATGAC
CTCCTGCACCTCAAATTCCTTGAAAATATTCTGGATTTCGGCATAGTATTTCAGCAAGTCCGTATTGATT
TCGGCTGCACTTTGCTTTAGCTTGTTGGTACATCCGCTCTTTACCCGCTGCTTATCTGCATCCCATTTGG
CTACGTCAATCCGGTAGCCCGTTGTAAACTCGATGCGTTGGCTGGCAAAGATGACACGCATACGGATGGG
TACGTTCTCTACGATTGGCACACCGTTCTTTTTCCGGCTCTCCAATGCAAAAATGATGTTGCGCTTGATA
TTCATAATTGGGTGCGTTTGAAATTCTACACCCAAATATACACCCAATTATTGAGATAGCAAAAGACATT
TAGAAACATTTACTTTTACTCTATATTGTAATTTACACTTGATTATCAGTCGTTTGCAGTCTTATGATAT
TCTGTGAAAGTATAAGTTCGAGAGCCTGTCTCTCCGCAAAAAACGCTGAAAATCAGCAGATTGCAAAACA
AACACCCTGTTTTACACCCAAGAATGTAAAGTCGGCTGTTTTTGTTTTATTTAAGATAATACAACCACTA
CATAATAAAAGAGTAGCGATATTAAAAGAATCCGATGAGAAAAGACTAATATTTATCTATCCATTCAGTT
TGATTTTTCAGGACTTTACATCGTCCTGAAAGTATTTGTTGGTACCGGTACCGAGGACGCGTAAACATTT
ACAGTTGCATGTGGCCTATTGTTTTTAGCCGTTAAATATTTTATAACTATTAAATAGCGATACAAATTGT
TCGAAACTAATATTGTTTATATCATATATTCTCGCATGTTTTAAAGCTTTATTAAATTGATTTTTTGTAA
ACAGTTTTTCGTACTCTTTGTTAACCCATTTCATTACAAAAGTTTCATATTTTTTTCTCTCTTTAAATGC
CATTTTTGCTGGCTTTCTTTTTAATACAATTAATGTGCTATCCACTTTAGGTTTTGGATGGAAATAATAC
CTAGGAATTTTTGCTAATATAGAAATATCTACCTCTGCCATTAACAGCAATGCTAGTGATCTGTTTGTAT
CTAATAACATTTTAGCAAAACCATATTCCACTATTAAATAACTTATTGTGGCTGAACTTTCAAAAACAAT
TTTTCGAATTATATTTGTGCTTATGTTGTAAGGTATGCTGCCAAATATTTTATATGGATTGTGGCTAGGA
AATGTAAATTTCAGTATATCATCATTTACTATTTGATAGTTAGGATAATTTAAGAGCTTATTACGAGTTA
CCTCACATAATTTAGAATCAATTTCTATCGCCGTTACAAAATTACATCTCTTTACCAATCCAGCAGTAAA
ATGACCTTTCCCTGCACCTATTTCAAAGATGTTATCTTTTTCATCTAAACTTATGCAATTCATTATTTTT
TCTATGTGATATTTTGAAGTAATAAAATTTTGACTATCTTTTATATTTACTTTGTTCATTATAACCTCTC
CTTAATTTATTGCATCTCTTTTCGAATATTTATGTTTTTTGAGAAAAGAACGTACTCATGGTTCATCCCG
ATATGCGTATCGGTCTGTATATCAGCAACTTTCTATGTGTTTCAACTACAATAGTCATCTATTCTCATCT
TTCTGAGTCCACCCCCTGCAAAGCCCCTCTTTACGACATAAAAATTCGGTCGGAAAAGGTATGCAAAAGA
TGTTTCTCTCTTTAAGAGAAACTCTTCGGGATGCAAAAATATGAAAATAACTCCAATTCACCAAATTATA
TAGCGACTTTTTTACAAAATGCTAAAATTTGTTGATTTCCGTCAAGCAATTGTTGAGCAAAAATGTCTTT
TACGATAAAATGATACCTCAATATCAACTGTTTAGCAAAACGATATTTCTCTTAAAGAGAGAAACACCTT
TTTGTTCACCAATCCCCGACTTTTAATCCCGCGGCCATGATTGAAAAAGGAAGAGTATGAGTATTCAACA
TTTCCGTGTCGCCCTTATTCCCTTTTTTGCGGCATTTTGCCTTCCTGTTTTTGCTCACCCAGAAACGCTG
GTGAAAGTAAAAGATGCTGAAGATCAGTTGGGTGCACGAGTGGGTTACATCGAACTGGATCTCAACAGCG
GTAAGATCCTTGAGAGTTTTCGCCCCGAAGAACGTTTTCCAATGATGAGCACTTTTAAAGTTCTGCTATG
TGGCGCGGTATTATCCCGTATTGACGCCGGGCAAGAGCAACTCGGTCGCCGCATACACTATTCTCAGAAT
GACTTGGTTGAGTACTCACCAGTCACAGAAAAGCATCTTACGGATGGCATGACAGTAAGAGAATTATGCA
GTGCTGCCATAACCATGAGTGATAACACTGCGGCCAACTTACTTCTGACAACGATCGGAGGACCGAAGGA
GCTAACCGCTTTTTTGCACAACATGGGGGATCATGTAACTCGCCTTGATCGTTGGGAACCGGAGCTGAAT
GAAGCCATACCAAACGACGAGCGTGACACCACGATGCCTGTAGCAATGGCAACAACGTTGCGCAAACTAT
TAACTGGCGAACTACTTACTCTAGCTTCCCGGCAACAATTAATAGACTGGATGGAGGCGGATAAAGTTGC
AGGACCACTTCTGCGCTCGGCCCTTCCGGCTGGCTGGTTTATTGCTGATAAATCTGGAGCCGGTGAGCGT
GGGTCTCGCGGTATCATTGCAGCACTGGGGCCAGATGGTAAGCCCTCCCGTATCGTAGTTATCTACACGA
CGGGGAGTCAGGCAACTATGGATGAACGAAATAGACAGATCGCTGAGATAGGTGCCTCACTGATTAAGCA
TTGGTAACTGTCAGACCAAGTTTACTCATAACGCGTCAATTCGAGGGGGATCAATTCCGTGATAGGTGGG
CTGCCCTTCCTGGTTGGCTTGGTTTCATCAGCCATCCGCTTGCCCTCATCTGTTACGCCGGCGGTAGCCG
GCCAGCCTCGCAGAGCAGGATTCCCGTTGAGCACCGCCAGGTGCGAATAAGGGACAGTGAAGAAGGAACA
CCCGCTCGCGGGTGGGCCTACTTCACCTATCCTGCCCGGCTGACGCCGTTGGATACACCAAGGAAAGTCT
ACACGAACCCTTTGGCAAAATCCTGTATATCGTGCGAAAAAGGATGGATATACCGAAAAAATCGCTATAA
TGACCCCGAAGCAGGGTTATGCAGCGGAAAACGGAATTGATCCGGCCACGATGCGTCCGGCGTAGAGGAT
CTGAAGATCAGCAGTTCAACCTGTTGATAGTACGTACTAAGCTCTCATGTTTCACGTACTAAGCTCTCAT
GTTTAACGTACTAAGCTCTCATGTTTAACGAACTAAACCCTCATGGCTAACGTACTAAGCTCTCATGGCT
AACGTACTAAGCTCTCATGTTTCACGTACTAAGCTCTCATGTTTGAACAATAAAATTAATATAAATCAGC
AACTTAAATAGCCTCTAAGGTTTTAAGTTTTATAAGAAAAAAAAGAATATATAAGGCTTTTAAAGCTTTT
AAGGTTTAACGGTTGTGGACAACAAGCCAGGGATGTAACGCACTGAGAAGCCCTTAGAGCCTCTCAAAGC
AATTTTGAGTGACACAGGAACACTTAACGGCTGACATGGGAATTCCCCTCCACCGCGGTGGTACAAAGAA
AATTCGACAAACTGTTATTTTTCTATCTATTTATTTGGGTGGGAAACTTTAGTTATGTACCTTTGTCGGC
AAATAAAGATATTCTCGTCAAACAAATATAAATAATATAAAC
