LOCUS       Exported 811 bp ds-DNA linear SYN 30-JUN-2021
DEFINITION  NanoLuc expressed constiutively from PcfxA, pNBU2 backbone, AmpR.
ACCESSION   .
VERSION     .
KEYWORDS    pMM555
SOURCE      synthetic DNA construct
  ORGANISM  synthetic DNA construct
REFERENCE   1 (bases 1 to 811)
  AUTHORS   Mimee M, Tucker AC, Voigt CA, Lu TK
  TITLE     Programming a Human Commensal Bacterium, Bacteroides
            thetaiotaomicron, to Sense and Respond to Stimuli in the Murine Gut
            Microbiota.
  JOURNAL   Cell Syst. 2015 Jul 29;1(1):62-71. doi: 10.1016/j.cels.2015.06.001.
  PUBMED    26918244
REFERENCE   2 (bases 1 to 811)
  AUTHORS   .
  TITLE     Direct Submission
  JOURNAL   Exported Jun 30, 2021 from SnapGene Server 1.1.58
            http://www.snapgene.com
FEATURES             Location/Qualifiers
     source          1..811
                     /organism="synthetic DNA construct"
                     /mol_type="other DNA"
ORIGIN
        1 acaccgttga tggtcacgcg gaacagcagg ctgccgtccg ggttaatcag acgctcgtca
       61 ataatcttat tgccattcca cagggtaccg gtgacggtga tctttttacc gtcaaaaacg
      121 gcaatgcctt catacggacg gccgaaatag tcaatcatat tcggggtcac accatcaatc
      181 accagcgtac cgtaatgcaa gataaccttg aagtggtgat cgtcaactgg gtagacgact
      241 ttaaagattt tctcgatttg acccatttgg tcaccgctca ggccttcgta cgggatgatc
      301 acatgaatat caattttcag accgttctcg ccggacagaa cgatgcgctg aatcggcgtc
      361 acgctcacac ccaggttctg gaacagagag cttacgccac cctgttccag gacttgatcc
      421 aaattataac ccgcggtctg acgccaatcg ccaacaaaat cttccagagt aaaaaccatg
      481 tttatattat ttatatttgt ttgacgagaa tatctttatt tgccgacaaa ggtacataac
      541 taaagtttcc cacccaaata aatagataga aaaataacag tttgtcgaat tttctttgta
      601 ccaccgcggt ggaggggaat tcccatgtca gccgttaagt gttcctgtgt cactcaaaat
      661 tgctttgaga ggctctaagg gcttctcagt gcgttacatc cctggcttgt tgtccacaac
      721 cgttaaacct taaaagcttt aaaagcctta tatattcttt tttttcttat aaaacttaaa
      781 accttagagg ctatttaagt tgctgattta t
//
