>Addgene plasmid #68880 | pMM555 | addgene partial sequence | sequence record 125467 | pGP704-R 5'-aacaagccagggatgtaacg-3'
TTTTGAGTGACACAGGAACACTTAACGGCTGACATGGGAATTCCCCTCCACCGCGGTGGTACAAAGAAAA
TTCGACAAACTGTTATTTTTCTATCTATTTATTTGGGTGGGAAACTTTAGTTATGTACCTTTGTCGGCAA
ATAAAGATATTCTCGTCAAACAAATATAAATAATATAAACATGGTTTTTACTCTGGAAGATTTTGTTGGC
GATTGGCGTCAGACCGCGGGTTATAATTTGGATCAAGTCCTGGAACAGGGTGGCGTAAGCTCTCTGTTCC
AGAACCTGGGTGTGAGCGTGACGCCGATTCAGCGCATCGTTCTGTCCGGCGAGAACGGTCTGAAAATTGA
TATTCATGTGATCATCCCGTACGAAGGCCTGAGCGGTGACCAAATGGGTCAAATCGAGAAAATCTTTAAA
GTCGTCTACCCAGTTGACGATCACCACTTCAAGGTTATCTTGCATTACGGTACGCTGGTGATTGATGGTG
TGACCCCGAATATGATTGACTATTTCGGCCGTCCGTATGAAGGCATTGCCGTTTTTGACGGTAAAAAGAT
CACCGTCACCGGTACCCTGTGGAATGGCAATAAGATTATTGACGAGCGTCTGATTAACCCGGACGGCAGC
CTGCTGTTCCGCGTGACCATCAACGGTGTCACGGGTTGGCGTCTGTGCGAGCGCATCCTGGCATAATGAA
CTGCACTTGCTTTGATAATTAATGATAAACAATCTAAAAGCACTCTAATCGTTATCGGAGTGCTTTTAGA
TTACTAATCAAATTGCTTCTACTAATTGCCTATCTTCCAGTGATGGAACAGCATTTGTGCATTGGCTGCA
ACAATCAGCCTTACTTGTGCCTGTTCTATTTCCGA
